Addgene plasmid #154943: pBMN-AS-YY1
Purpose: Knocking down of human YY1 through shRNA and amiRNA targeting YY1
Depositing lab: Claes Wadelius. Depositing organization: Uppsala University. Publication: Multifaceted regulation of hepatic lipid metabolism by YY1. Pan G, Diamanti K, Cavalli M, Lara Gutierrez A, Komorowski J, Wadelius C. Life Sci Alliance. 2021 Jun 7;4(7). pii: 4/7/e202000928. doi: 10.26508/lsa.202000928. Print 2021 Jul. PubMed 34099540.
Backbone
  Vector backbone: pBMN(CMV-copGFP-Puro)
  Backbone manufacturer: Constructed from pGreenPuro (SBI) by Magnus Essand Lab
  Vector type: Mammalian Expression, Lentiviral
  Selectable markers: Puromycin
Growth in bacteria
  Bacterial resistance: Ampicillin, 100 μg/mL
  Growth temperature: 30°C
  Growth strain: NEB Stable
  Copy number: Low Copy
Gene/Insert
  Gene/Insert name: shRNA and amiRNA against YY1
  gRNA/shRNA sequence: shRNA targeting "GCCTCTCCTTTGTATATTATT " and amiRNA targeting "GGGAGCAGAAGCAGGTGCAGAT" of human YY1 mRNA
  Species: H. sapiens (human), Synthetic
  Entrez Gene: YY1 (a.k.a. DELTA, GADEVS, INO80S, NF-E1, UCRBP, YIN-YANG-1)
Terms and licenses: Academic/Nonprofit Terms; Industry Terms: Not Available to Industry
How to cite: pBMN-AS-YY1 was a gift from Claes Wadelius (Addgene plasmid # 154943 ; http://n2t.net/addgene:154943 ; RRID:Addgene_154943)
