[The description below was written by a language model from this plasmid's Addgene catalogue record and pLannotate feature annotations shown in this document.]
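Description:
pBMN-AS-YY1 is an HIV-1-based lentiviral vector for knocking down human YY1 in mammalian cells. It is built on the pBMN(CMV-copGFP-Puro) backbone, itself derived from pGreenPuro. In bacteria it is maintained through a ColE1/pUC-type origin and an ampicillin resistance gene. The catalogue lists it as low copy, although the annotated origin is of the high-copy type. The remaining bacterial features (lac promoter/operator and fragments of lacZα, lacI, rop and bom) are backbone remnants.

The viral portion starts with an RSV promoter fused to a truncated 5' LTR, which allows Tat-independent production of the genomic RNA. This is followed by the Ψ packaging signal with a gag fragment, the RRE for Rev-dependent nuclear export, and the cPPT/CTS. An internal CMV enhancer/promoter drives copGFP linked through 2A peptide sequences (P2A and F2A fragments are annotated) to puromycin N-acetyltransferase, so transduced cells can be followed by fluorescence and selected with puromycin. A WPRE downstream enhances transcript expression. A human H1 Pol III promoter lies between the WPRE and the annotated 3' LTR segment, the arrangement expected for expressing the shRNA against YY1.

According to the record, the construct carries both an shRNA and an artificial miRNA aimed at two different sites in YY1 mRNA. Neither element is annotated in the feature table, so their exact positions are not stated. An unannotated gap between PuroR and the WPRE could hold the amiRNA within the CMV transcript, but this is inference. An SV40 poly(A) signal and SV40 origin follow the 3' LTR. The associated work concerns YY1 regulation of hepatic lipid metabolism.
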