Features (pLannotate 1.2.2; 29 found; start..end, strand, type, name):
    206..794     -  rep_origin     ori: high-copy-number ColE1/pMB1/pBR322/pUC origin of replication
    965..1825    -  CDS            AmpR: β-lactamase; bla; confers resistance to ampicillin, carbenicillin, and related antibiotics
   1826..1930    -  promoter       AmpR promoter: bla
   2025..2060    +  CDS            rop (fragment): Rop protein, which maintains plasmids at low copy number; rop
   2162..2261    +  misc_feature   bom (fragment): basis of mobility region from pBR322
   2267..2421    -  CDS            lacZα (fragment): LacZα fragment of β-galactosidase; lacZ fragment
   2435..2661    +  promoter       RSV promoter: Rous sarcoma virus enhancer/promoter
   2662..2842    +  LTR            5' LTR (truncated): truncated 5' long terminal repeat (LTR) from HIV-1
   2889..3014    +  misc_feature   HIV-1 Ψ: packaging signal of human immunodeficiency virus type 1
   2998..3361    +  CDS            HIV-1 gag (fragment): gag protein from human immunodeficiency virus 1; gag
   3507..3740    +  misc_feature   RRE: The Rev response element (RRE) of HIV-1 allows for Rev-dependent mRNA export from the nucleus to the cytoplasm.
   4117..4217    +  CDS            Rev (fragment): human immunodeficiency virus 1 (HIV-1) Rev protein; rev; enhances nuclear export of unspliced and incompletely spliced viral mRNAs
   4236..4352    +  misc_feature   cPPT/CTS: central polypurine tract and central termination sequence of HIV-1
   4365..4441    +  enhancer       CMV enhancer (fragment): human cytomegalovirus immediate early enhancer
   4442..4645    +  promoter       CMV promoter: human cytomegalovirus (CMV) immediate early promoter
   4745..5409    +  CDS            CopGFP (fragment): green fluorescent protein 2 from Pontellina plumata, also known as ppluGFP2 (Shagin et al., 2004)
   5560..5615    +  CDS            P2A (fragment): 2A peptide from porcine teschovirus-1 polyprotein Eukaryotic ribosomes fail to insert a peptide bond between the Gly and Pro residues, yielding separate polypeptides.
   5638..5696    +  CDS            F2A (fragment): 2A peptide from foot-and-mouth disease virus polyprotein Eukaryotic ribosomes fail to insert a peptide bond between the Gly and Pro residues, yielding separate polypeptides.
   5716..6315    +  CDS            PuroR: puromycin N-acetyltransferase; pac from Streptomyces alboniger; confers resistance to puromycin
   6877..7465    +  misc_feature   WPRE: woodchuck hepatitis virus posttranscriptional regulatory element
   7460..7564    +  CDS            nef (fragment): NEF_SIVS4 - Experimental evidence at protein level: Swiss-Prot protein existence level 1. Interferes with TCR signaling from the cell membrane. Interacts with CD247/TCRZ (TCR zeta chain) and exert potent down- regulation of cell surface TCR/CD3 complexes. From Simian immunodeficiency virus (isolate F236/smH4) (SIV-sm) (Simian immunodeficiency virus sooty mangabey monkey).
   7577..7791    +  promoter       H1 promoter: human H1 RNA promoter
   7891..8071    +  LTR            5' LTR (truncated): truncated 5' long terminal repeat (LTR) from HIV-1
   8143..8264    +  polyA_signal   SV40 poly(A) signal: SV40 polyadenylation signal
   8304..8439    +  rep_origin     SV40 ori: SV40 origin of replication
   8496..8512    -  protein_bind   lac operator: The lac repressor binds to the lac operator to inhibit transcription in E. coli. This inhibition can be relieved by adding lactose or isopropyl-β-D-thiogalactopyranoside (IPTG). lac repressor encoded by lacI
   8520..8550    -  promoter       lac promoter: promoter for the E. coli lac operon
   8565..8586    -  protein_bind   CAP binding site: CAP binding activates transcription in the presence of cAMP. E. coli catabolite activator protein
   8599..23      -  CDS            lacI (fragment) (across the origin): lac repressor; lacI; The lac repressor binds to the lac operator to inhibit transcription in E. coli. This inhibition can be relieved by adding lactose or isopropyl-β-D-thiogalactopyranoside (IPTG).
>Addgene plasmid #154943 | pBMN-AS-YY1 | addgene full sequence | sequence record 306144 | Addgene NGS Result
GAGGCGGTTTGCGTATTGGGCGCTCTTCCGCTTCCTCGCTCACTGACTCGCTGCGCTCGGTCGTTCGGCT
GCGGCGAGCGGTATCAGCTCACTCAAAGGCGGTAATACGGTTATCCACAGAATCAGGGGATAACGCAGGA
AAGAACATGTGAGCAAAAGGCCAGCAAAAGGCCAGGAACCGTAAAAAGGCCGCGTTGCTGGCGTTTTTCC
ATAGGCTCCGCCCCCCTGACGAGCATCACAAAAATCGACGCTCAAGTCAGAGGTGGCGAAACCCGACAGG
ACTATAAAGATACCAGGCGTTTCCCCCTGGAAGCTCCCTCGTGCGCTCTCCTGTTCCGACCCTGCCGCTT
ACCGGATACCTGTCCGCCTTTCTCCCTTCGGGAAGCGTGGCGCTTTCTCATAGCTCACGCTGTAGGTATC
TCAGTTCGGTGTAGGTCGTTCGCTCCAAGCTGGGCTGTGTGCACGAACCCCCCGTTCAGCCCGACCGCTG
CGCCTTATCCGGTAACTATCGTCTTGAGTCCAACCCGGTAAGACACGACTTATCGCCACTGGCAGCAGCC
ACTGGTAACAGGATTAGCAGAGCGAGGTATGTAGGCGGTGCTACAGAGTTCTTGAAGTGGTGGCCTAACT
ACGGCTACACTAGAAGAACAGTATTTGGTATCTGCGCTCTGCTGAAGCCAGTTACCTTCGGAAAAAGAGT
TGGTAGCTCTTGATCCGGCAAACAAACCACCGCTGGTAGCGGTGGTTTTTTTGTTTGCAAGCAGCAGATT
ACGCGCAGAAAAAAAGGATCTCAAGAAGATCCTTTGATCTTTTCTACGGGGTCTGACGCTCAGTGGAACG
AAAACTCACGTTAAGGGATTTTGGTCATGAGATTATCAAAAAGGATCTTCACCTAGATCCTTTTAAATTA
AAAATGAAGTTTTAAATCAATCTAAAGTATATATGAGTAAACTTGGTCTGACAGTTACCAATGCTTAATC
AGTGAGGCACCTATCTCAGCGATCTGTCTATTTCGTTCATCCATAGTTGCCTGACTCCCCGTCGTGTAGA
TAACTACGATACGGGAGGGCTTACCATCTGGCCCCAGTGCTGCAATGATACCGCGAGACCCACGCTCACC
GGCTCCAGATTTATCAGCAATAAACCAGCCAGCCGGAAGGGCCGAGCGCAGAAGTGGTCCTGCAACTTTA
TCCGCCTCCATCCAGTCTATTAATTGTTGCCGGGAAGCTAGAGTAAGTAGTTCGCCAGTTAATAGTTTGC
GCAACGTTGTTGCCATTGCTACAGGCATCGTGGTGTCACGCTCGTCGTTTGGTATGGCTTCATTCAGCTC
CGGTTCCCAACGATCAAGGCGAGTTACATGATCCCCCATGTTGTGCAAAAAAGCGGTTAGCTCCTTCGGT
CCTCCGATCGTTGTCAGAAGTAAGTTGGCCGCAGTGTTATCACTCATGGTTATGGCAGCACTGCATAATT
CTCTTACTGTCATGCCATCCGTAAGATGCTTTTCTGTGACTGGTGAGTACTCAACCAAGTCATTCTGAGA
ATAGTGTATGCGGCGACCGAGTTGCTCTTGCCCGGCGTCAATACGGGATAATACCGCGCCACATAGCAGA
ACTTTAAAAGTGCTCATCATTGGAAAACGTTCTTCGGGGCGAAAACTCTCAAGGATCTTACCGCTGTTGA
GATCCAGTTCGATGTAACCCACTCGTGCACCCAACTGATCTTCAGCATCTTTTACTTTCACCAGCGTTTC
TGGGTGAGCAAAAACAGGAAGGCAAAATGCCGCAAAAAAGGGAATAAGGGCGACACGGAAATGTTGAATA
CTCATACTCTTCCTTTTTCAATATTATTGAAGCATTTATCAGGGTTATTGTCTCATGAGCGGATACATAT
TTGAATGTATTTAGAAAAATAAACAAATAGGGGTTCCGCGCACATTTCCCCGAAAAGTGCCACCTGACGT
CTAAGAAACCATTATTATCATGACATTAACCTATAAAAATAGGCGTATCACGAGGCCCTTTCGTCTCGCG
CGTTTCGGTGATGACGGTGAAAACCTCTGACACATGCAGCTCCCGGAGACGGTCACAGCTTGTCTGTAAG
CGGATGCCGGGAGCAGACAAGCCCGTCAGGGCGCGTCAGCGGGTGTTGGCGGGTGTCGGGGCTGGCTTAA
CTATGCGGCATCAGAGCAGATTGTACTGAGAGTGCACCATATGCGGTGTGAAATACCGCACAGATGCGTA
AGGAGAAAATACCGCATCAGGCGCCATTCGCCATTCAGGCTGCGCAACTGTTGGGAAGGGCGATCGGTGC
GGGCCTCTTCGCTATTACGCCAGCTGGCGAAAGGGGGATGTGCTGCAAGGCGATTAAGTTGGGTAACGCC
AGGGTTTTCCCAGTCACGACGTTGTAAAACGACGGCCAGTGCCAAGCTGACGCGTGTAGTCTTATGCAAT
ACTCTTGTAGTCTTGCAACATGGTAACGATGAGTTAGCAACATGCCTTACAAGGAGAGAAAAAGCACCGT
GCATGCCGATTGGTGGAAGTAAGGTGGTACGATCGTGCCTTATTAGGAAGGCAACAGACGGGTCTGACAT
GGATTGGACGAACCACTGAATTGCCGCATTGCAGAGATATTGTATTTAAGTGCCTAGCTCGATACATAAA
CGGGTCTCTCTGGTTAGACCAGATCTGAGCCTGGGAGCTCTCTGGCTAACTAGGGAACCCACTGCTTAAG
CCTCAATAAAGCTTGCCTTGAGTGCTTCAAGTAGTGTGTGCCCGTCTGTTGTGTGACTCTGGTAACTAGA
GATCCCTCAGACCCTTTTAGTCAGTGTGGAAAATCTCTAGCAGTGGCGCCCGAACAGGGACTTGAAAGCG
AAAGGGAAACCAGAGGAGCTCTCTCGACGCAGGACTCGGTTTGCTGAAGCGCGCACGGCAAGAGGCGAGG
GGCGGCGACTGGTGAGTACGCCAAAAATTTTGACTAGCGGAGGCTAGAAGGAGAGAGATGGGTGCGAGAG
CGTCAGTATTAAGCGGGGGAGAATTAGATCGGGATGGGAAAAAATTCGGTTAAGGCCAGGGGGAAAGAAA
AAATATAAATTAAAACATATAGTATGGGCAAGCAGGGAGCTAGAACGATTCGCAGTTAATCCTGGCCTGT
TAGAAACATCAGAAGGCTGTAGACAAATACTGGGACAGCTACAACCATCCCTTCAGACAGGATCAGAAGA
ACTTAGATCATTATATAATACAGTAGCAACCCTCTATTGTGTGCATCAAAGGATAGAGATAAAAGACACC
AAGGAAGCTTTAGACAAGATAGAGGAAGAGCAAAACAAAAGTAAGACCACCGCACAGCAAGCGGCCGCTG
ATCTTCAGACCTGGAGGAGGAGATATGAGGGACAATTGGAGAAGTGAATTATATAAATATAAAGTAGTAA
AAATTGAACCATTAGGAGTAGCACCCACCAAGGCAAAGAGAAGAGTGGTGCAGAGAGAAAAAAGAGCAGT
GGGAATAGGAGCTTTGTTCCTTGGGTTCTTGGGAGCAGCAGGAAGCACTATGGGCGCAGCGTCAATGACG
CTGACGGTACAGGCCAGACAATTATTGTCTGGTATAGTGCAGCAGCAGAACAATTTGCTGAGGGCTATTG
AGGCGCAACAGCATCTGTTGCAACTCACAGTCTGGGGCATCAAGCAGCTCCAGGCAAGAATCCTGGCTGT
GGAAAGATACCTAAAGGATCAACAGCTCCTGGGGATTTGGGGTTGCTCTGGAAAACTCATTTGCACCACT
GCTGTGCCTTGGAATGCTAGTTGGAGTAATAAATCTCTGGAACAGATTTGGAATCACACGACCTGGATGG
AGTGGGACAGAGAAATTAACAATTACACAAGCTTAATACACTCCTTAATTGAAGAATCGCAAAACCAGCA
AGAAAAGAATGAACAAGAATTATTGGAATTAGATAAATGGGCAAGTTTGTGGAATTGGTTTAACATAACA
AATTGGCTGTGGTATATAAAATTATTCATAATGATAGTAGGAGGCTTGGTAGGTTTAAGAATAGTTTTTG
CTGTACTTTCTATAGTGAATAGAGTTAGGCAGGGATATTCACCATTATCGTTTCAGACCCACCTCCCAAC
CCCGAGGGGACCCGACAGGCCCGAAGGAATAGAAGAAGAAGGTGGAGAGAGAGACAGAGACAGATCCATT
CGATTAGTGAACGGATCTCGACGGTATCGGTTAACTTTTAAAAGAAAAGGGGGGATTGGGGGGTACAGTG
CAGGGGAAAGAATAGTAGACATAATAGCAACAGACATACAAACTAAAGAATTACAAAAACAAATTACAAA
ATTCAAAATTTTATCGATACTAGTATTATGCCCAGTACATGACCTTATGGGACTTTCCTACTTGGCAGTA
CATCTACGTATTAGTCATCGCTATTACCATGGTGATGCGGTTTTGGCAGTACATCAATGGGCGTGGATAG
CGGTTTGACTCACGGGGATTTCCAAGTCTCCACCCCATTGACGTCAATGGGAGTTTGTTTTGGCACCAAA
ATCAACGGGACTTTCCAAAATGTCGTAACAACTCCGCCCCATTGACGCAAATGGGCGGTAGGCGTGTACG
GTGGGAGGTTTATATAAGCAGAGCTCGTTTAGTGAACCGTCAGATCGCCTGGAGACGCCATCCACGCTGT
TTTGACCTCCATAGAAGATTCTAGACGCCACCATGGAGAGCGACGAGAGCGGCCTGCCCGCCATGGAGAT
CGAGTGCCGCATCACCGGCACCCTGAACGGCGTGGAGTTCGAGCTGGTGGGCGGCGGAGAGGGCACCCCC
AAGCAGGGCCGCATGACCAACAAGATGAAGAGCACCAAAGGCGCCCTGACCTTCAGCCCCTACCTGCTGA
GCCACGTGATGGGCTACGGCTTCTACCACTTCGGCACCTACCCCAGCGGCTACGAGAACCCCTTCCTGCA
CGCCATCAACAACGGCGGCTACACCAACACCCGCATCGAGAAGTACGAGGACGGCGGCGTGCTGCACGTG
AGCTTCAGCTACCGCTACGAGGCCGGCCGCGTGATCGGCGACTTCAAGGTGGTGGGCACCGGCTTCCCCG
AGGACAGCGTGATCTTCACCGACAAGATCATCCGCAGCAACGCCACCGTGGAGCACCTGCACCCCATGGG
CGATAACGTGCTGGTGGGCAGCTTCGCCCGCACCTTCAGCCTGCGCGACGGCGGCTACTACAGCTTCGTG
GTGGACAGCCACATGCACTTCAAGAGCGCCATCCACCCCAGCATCCTGCAGAACGGGGGCCCCATGTTCG
CCTTCCGCCGCGTGGAGGAGCTGCACAGCAACACCGAGCTGGGCATCGTGGAGTACCAGCACGCCTTCAA
GACCCCCATCGCCTTCGCCAGATCCCGCGCTCAGTCGTCCAATTCTGCCGTGGACGGCACCGCCGGACCC
GGCTCCACCGGATCTCGCGAGGGCTCCGGGGAGGGCAGAGGAAGTCTGCTAACATGCGGTGACGTCGAGG
AGAATCCTGGGCCCGCTAGCGGATCAGGTGCCACGAACTTCTCTCTGTTAAAGCAAGCAGGAGACGTGGA
AGAAAACCCCGGTCCCTTAATTAATGGCTCCGGACCGGTGAAACAGACTTTGAATTTTGACCTTCTCAAG
TTGGCGGGAGACGTGGAGTCCAACCCAGGCCCAGTCGACCCCGGGATGACCGAGTACAAGCCCACGGTGC
GCCTCGCCACCCGCGACGACGTCCCCAGGGCCGTACGCACCCTCGCCGCCGCGTTCGCCGACTACCCCGC
CACGCGCCACACCGTCGATCCGGACCGCCACATCGAGCGGGTCACCGAGCTGCAAGAACTCTTCCTCACG
CGCGTCGGGCTCGACATCGGCAAGGTGTGGGTCGCGGACGACGGCGCCGCGGTGGCGGTCTGGACCACGC
CGGAGAGCGTCGAAGCGGGGGCGGTGTTCGCCGAGATCGGCCCGCGCATGGCCGAGTTGAGCGGTTCCCG
GCTGGCCGCGCAGCAACAGATGGAAGGCCTCCTGGCGCCGCACCGGCCCAAGGAGCCCGCGTGGTTCCTG
GCCACCGTCGGCGTCTCGCCCGACCACCAGGGCAAGGGTCTGGGCAGCGCCGTCGTGCTCCCCGGAGTGG
AGGCGGCCGAGCGCGCCGGGGTGCCCGCCTTCCTGGAGACCTCCGCGCCCCGCAACCTCCCCTTCTACGA
GCGGCTCGGCTTCACCGTCACCGCCGACGTCGAGGTGCCCGAAGGACCGCGCACCTGGTGCATGACCCGC
AAGCCCGGTGCCTGATATCGTCGCTGTTATCTCATTGTCTGTGTGATTGGGGGAGCTGCGGCGGGGAGGA
TGCTGTGGTCCCTTCCTCCGGCGTTCCCCACCCCCATCCCTCTCCCCGCTGTCAGTGCGCACGCACACGC
GCCGCTTTTTATTTCTTTTTCCTGGTTTTCTTATTCCATCTTCTACCCACCCCTCTTCCTTTCTTTCACC
TTTCCTTCCTTCCTTCCTCCTTTCCTTCCTCAGGAGAAAGGCCGATATCTACGAGCAGAAGAAGGGACAG
ATTTTAAATGTCCATACAAATCTGCACCTGCTTCTGCTCCCAGAATTCGGCTGGCTGAGCACCGTGGGTC
GGCGAGGGCCCGCCAAGGAAGGAGCGACCGACCGAGCCAGGCGCCCTCCGCAGACCTCCGCGCAGCGGCC
GCGGGCGCGAGGGGAGGGGTCTGGAGCTCCCTCCGGCTGCCTGTCCCGCACCGGAGCCCGTGGGGTGGGG
AGGTGTGCAGCCTGTGACAGACAGGGGCTTAGAGATGCAAACAGACTCAGGGAGAGAAACAGAAGCTGAT
TCTGTGACAGAAGCAGAATCAACCTCTGGATTACAAAATTTGTGAAAGATTGACTGGTATTCTTAACTAT
GTTGCTCCTTTTACGCTATGTGGATACGCTGCTTTAATGCCTTTGTATCATGCTATTGCTTCCCGTATGG
CTTTCATTTTCTCCTCCTTGTATAAATCCTGGTTGCTGTCTCTTTATGAGGAGTTGTGGCCCGTTGTCAG
GCAACGTGGCGTGGTGTGCACTGTGTTTGCTGACGCAACCCCCACTGGTTGGGGCATTGCCACCACCTGT
CAGCTCCTTTCCGGGACTTTCGCTTTCCCCCTCCCTATTGCCACGGCGGAACTCATCGCCGCCTGCCTTG
CCCGCTGCTGGACAGGGGCTCGGCTGTTGGGCACTGACAATTCCGTGGTGTTGTCGGGGAAATCATCGTC
CTTTCCTTGGCTGCTCGCCTGTGTTGCCACCTGGATTCTGCGCGGGACGTCCTTCTGCTACGTCCCTTCG
GCCCTCAATCCAGCGGACCTTCCTTCCCGCGGCCTGCTGCCGGCTCTGCGGCCTCTTCCGCGTCTCCGCC
TTCGCCCTCAGACGAGTCGGATCTCCCTTTGGGCCGCCTCCCCGCCTGGTACCTTTAAGACCAATGACTT
ACAAGGCAGCTGTAGATCTTAGCCACTTTTTAAAAGAAAAGGGGGGACTGGAAGGGCTAATTCACTCCCA
ACGATGTCAAGAATTGGAACGCTGACGTCATCAACCCGCTCCAAGGAATCGCGGGCCCAGTGTCACTAGG
CGGGAACACCCAGCGCGCGTGCGCCCTGGCAGGAAGATGGCTGTGAGGGACAGGGGAGTGGCGCCCTGCA
ATATTTGCATGTCGCTATGTGTTCTGGGAAATCACCATAAACGTGAAATGTCTTTGGATTTGGGAATCTT
ATAAGTTCTGTATGAGACCACTTGGATCCGGGAGCAGAAGCAGGTGCAGATCTTCCTGTCAGAAATAATA
TACAAAGGAGAGGCTTTTTGAATTCTTCGATTCTGCTTTTTGCTTCTACTGGGTCTCTCTGGTTAGACCA
GATCTGAGCCTGGGAGCTCTCTGGCTAACTAGGGAACCCACTGCTTAAGCCTCAATAAAGCTTGCCTTGA
GTGCTTCAAGTAGTGTGTGCCCGTCTGTTGTGTGACTCTGGTAACTAGAGATCCCTCAGACCCTTTCAGT
CAGTGTGGAAAATCTCTAGCAGTAGTAGTTCATGTCATCTTATTATTCAGTATTTATAACTTGCAAAGAA
ATGAATATCAGAGAGTGAGAGGAACTTGTTTATTGCAGCTTATAATGGTTACAAATAAAGCAATAGCATC
ACAAATTTCACAAATAAAGCATTTTTTTCACTGCATTCTAGTTGTGGTTTGTCCAAACTCATCAATGTAT
CTTATCATGTCTGGCTCTAGCTATCCCGCCCCTAACTCCGCCCATCCCGCCCCTAACTCCGCCCAGTTCC
GCCCATTCTCCGCCCCATGGCTGACTAATTTTTTTTATTTATGCAGAGGCCGAGGCCGCCTCGGCCTCTG
AGCTATTCCAGAAGTAGTGAGGAGGCTTTTTTGGAGGCCTAGACTTTTGCAGAGACCAAATTCGTAATCA
TGTCATAGCTGTTTCCTGTGTGAAATTGTTATCCGCTCACAATTCCACACAACATACGAGCCGGAAGCAT
AAAGTGTAAAGCCTGGGGTGCCTAATGAGTGAGCTAACTCACATTAATTGCGTTGCGCTCACTGCCCGCT
TTCCAGTCGGGAAACCTGTCGTGCCAGCTGCATTAATGAATCGGCCAACGCGCGGGGA
